Addgene plasmid #178807: pFastBacMam3_N_His8_eGFP_3C
Purpose: (Empty Backbone) Baculovirus gene transfer into Mammalian cells to product recombinant proteins.
Depositing lab: Kazuhiro Abe. Depositing organization: Nagoya University.
Backbone
  Vector backbone: pFastBac1
  Backbone manufacturer: Invitrogen
  Backbone size (bp): 7401
  Modifications to backbone: Synthetic DNA fragment containing CMV promoter, WPRE, and SV40 poly(A) signal was inserted into the vector for mammalian expression.
  Vector type: Mammalian Expression
  Promoter: CMV
  Selectable markers: Gentamicin ; Tetracycline, Kanamycin
  Tag / fusion protein: His8, eGFP, 3C (N terminal on backbone)
Growth in bacteria
  Bacterial resistance: Ampicillin, 100 μg/mL
  Growth temperature: 37°C
  Growth strain: DH5alpha
  Copy number: High Copy
Gene/Insert
  Cloning method: Gibson Cloning
Terms and licenses: Academic/Nonprofit Terms; Industry Terms: Not Available to Industry
How to cite: pFastBacMam3_N_His8_eGFP_3C was a gift from Kazuhiro Abe (Addgene plasmid # 178807 ; http://n2t.net/addgene:178807 ; RRID:Addgene_178807)
