[The description below was written by a language model from this plasmid's Addgene catalogue record and pLannotate feature annotations shown in this document.]
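Description:
pFastBacMam3_N_His8_eGFP_3C is an empty BacMam-type donor vector built on the Invitrogen pFastBac1 backbone, intended for producing recombinant proteins in mammalian cells by baculovirus-mediated gene transfer. It is propagated in E. coli as a high-copy plasmid through a ColE1/pUC-type origin with ampicillin resistance, and it also carries an f1 origin. The expression region and a gentamicin resistance gene (driven by the Pc integron promoter) lie between the Tn7L and Tn7R mini-Tn7 ends, so this segment can be transposed into a baculovirus shuttle bacmid in a suitable E. coli host. The tetracycline and kanamycin markers listed in the catalogue presumably relate to that bacmid-generation step, since no such genes are annotated on the plasmid itself.

The mammalian cassette, introduced as a synthetic fragment, consists of the CMV enhancer and immediate early promoter, a chimeric β-globin/immunoglobulin intron, and a T7 promoter, followed by the N-terminal fusion module. According to the record this module is a His8 tag, eGFP and a 3C protease cleavage site. The feature table identifies the fluorescent protein as mEGFP and detects a short His-tag-like fragment upstream, but does not separately annotate the 3C site. A gene of interest is inserted downstream of the tag by Gibson assembly, giving a fusion that can be tracked by fluorescence, purified by metal affinity, and released from the tag by 3C cleavage. A WPRE and an SV40 poly(A) signal follow to enhance transcript processing and expression. The original polyhedrin promoter remains, oriented opposite to the CMV cassette. The sequenced record is 7,382 nt, slightly shorter than the listed backbone size.
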