Features (pLannotate 1.2.2; 23 found; start..end, strand, type, name):
      4..20      -  CDS            lacZα (fragment): LacZα fragment of β-galactosidase; lacZ fragment
    183..348     +  mobile_element Tn7L: mini-Tn7 element (left end of the Tn7 transposon) Tn7
    377..511     -  polyA_signal   SV40 poly(A) signal: SV40 polyadenylation signal
    534..617     -  CDS            large T antigen (fragment): large T antigen from SV40 (simian virus 40)
    798..1175    +  enhancer       CMV enhancer: human cytomegalovirus immediate early enhancer
   1177..1376    +  promoter       CMV promoter: human cytomegalovirus (CMV) immediate early promoter
   1515..1647    +  intron         chimeric intron: chimera between introns from human β-globin and immunoglobulin heavy chain genes
   1692..1710    +  promoter       T7 promoter: promoter for bacteriophage T7 RNA polymerase
   1730..1746    +  CDS            capTEV™ (fragment): composite tag for in vivo biotinylation, TEV protease cleavage, and 6xHis tagging
   1754..2470    +  CDS            mEGFP: mEGFP is a basic (constitutively fluorescent) green fluorescent protein published in 2002, derived from Aequorea victoria. It has moderate acid sensitivity.
   2552..3140    +  misc_feature   WPRE: woodchuck hepatitis virus posttranscriptional regulatory element
   3152..3273    -  polyA_signal   SV40 poly(A) signal: SV40 polyadenylation signal
   3296..3364    -  CDS            large T antigen (fragment): large T antigen from SV40 (simian virus 40)
   3407..3498    -  promoter       polyhedrin promoter: polh from Autographa californica; promoter for the baculovirus polyhedrin gene
   3525..3872    +  CDS            YPR2_ECOLX (fragment): Protein predicted: Swiss-Prot protein existence level 4. From Escherichia coli.
   3850..3878    +  promoter       Pc promoter: intI1 (promoter lies within the coding sequence); class 1 integron promoter
   4048..4581    +  CDS            GmR: gentamycin acetyltransferase; aacC1; confers resistance to gentamycin
   4648..4872    +  mobile_element Tn7R: mini-Tn7 element (right end of the Tn7 transposon) Tn7
   4940..4991    +  misc_feature   bom (fragment): basis of mobility region from pBR322
   5177..5765    -  rep_origin     ori: high-copy-number ColE1/pMB1/pBR322/pUC origin of replication
   5936..6796    -  CDS            AmpR: β-lactamase; bla; confers resistance to ampicillin, carbenicillin, and related antibiotics
   6797..6901    -  promoter       AmpR promoter: bla
   6927..7381    -  rep_origin     f1 ori (sequence partly withheld): f1 bacteriophage origin of replication; arrow indicates direction of (+) strand synthesis
>Addgene plasmid #178807 | pFastBacMam3_N_His8_eGFP_3C | addgene full sequence | sequence record 351924 | Addgene NGS Result
CCATTCGCCATTCAGGCTGCAAATAAGCGTTGATATTCAGTCAATTACAAACATTAATAACGAAGAGATG
ACAGAAAAATTTTCATTCTGTGACAGAGAAAAAGTAGCCGAAGATGACGGTTTGTCACATGGAGTTGGCA
GGATGTTTGATTAAAAACATAACAGGAAGAAAAATGCCCCGCTGTGGGCGGACAAAATAGTTGGGAACTG
GGAGGGGTGGAAATGGAGTTTTTAAGGATTATTTAGGGAAGAGTGACAAAATAGATGGGAACTGGGTGTA
GCGTCGTAAGCTAATACGAAAATTAAAAATGACAAAATAGTTTGGAACTAGATTTCACTTATCTGGTTCG
GATCTCCTAGGCTCAAGCAGTGATCAGATCCAGACATGATAAGATACATTGATGAGTTTGGACAAACCAC
AACTAGAATGCAGTGAAAAAAATGCTTTATTTGTGAAATTTGTGATGCTATTGCTTTATTTGTAACCATT
ATAAGCTGCAATAAACAAGTTAACAACAACAATTGCATTCATTTTATGTTTCAGGTTCAGGGGGAGGTGT
GGGAGGTTTTTTAAAGCAAGTAAAACCTCTACAAATGTGGTATGGCTGATTATGATCCTCTAGTACTTCT
CGACAAGCTTGGTACCCCTAGGAGATCTTCAATATTGGCCATTAGCCATATTATTCATTGGTTATATAGC
ATAAATCAATATTGGCTATTGGCCATTGCATACGTTGTATCTATATCATAATATGTACATTTATATTGGC
TCATGTCCAATATGACCGCCATGTTGGCATTGATTATTGACTAGTTATTAATAGTAATCAATTACGGGGT
CATTAGTTCATAGCCCATATATGGAGTTCCGCGTTACATAACTTACGGTAAATGGCCCGCCTGGCTGACC
GCCCAACGACCCCCGCCCATTGACGTCAATAATGACGTATGTTCCCATAGTAACGCCAATAGGGACTTTC
CATTGACGTCAATGGGTGGAGTATTTACGGTAAACTGCCCACTTGGCAGTACATCAAGTGTATCATATGC
CAAGTCCGCCCCCTATTGACGTCAATGACGGTAAATGGCCCGCCTGGCATTATGCCCAGTACATGACCTT
ACGGGACTTTCCTACTTGGCAGTACATCTACGTATTAGTCATCGCTATTACCATGGTGATGCGGTTTTGG
CAGTACACCAATGGGCGTGGATAGCGGTTTGACTCACGGGGATTTCCAAGTCTCCACCCCATTGACGTCA
ATGGGAGTTTGTTTTGGCACCAAAATCAACGGGACTTTCCAAAATGTCGTAATAACCCCGCCCCGTTGAC
GCAAATGGGCGGTAGGCGTGTACGGTGGGAGGTCTATATAAGCAGAGCTCGTTTAGTGAACCGTCAGATC
ACTAGAAGCTTTATTGCGGTAGTTTATCACAGTTAAATTGCTAACGCAGTCAGTGCTTCTGACACAACAG
TCTCGAACTTAAGCTGCAGAAGTTGGTCGTGAGGCACTGGGCAGGTAAGTATCAAGGTTACAAGACAGGT
TTAAGGAGACCAATAGAAACTGGGCTTGTCGAGACAGAGAAGACTCTTGCGTTTCTGATAGGCACCTATT
GGTCTTACTGACATCCACTTTGCCTTTCTCTCCACAGGTGTCCACTCCCAGTTCAATTACAGCTCTTAAG
GCTAGAGTACTTAATACGACTCACTATAGGGATCGCCATGGGCAGCAGCCATCATCATCATCATCACCAC
CACATGGTGAGCAAGGGCGAGGAGCTGTTCACCGGGGTGGTGCCCATCCTGGTCGAGCTGGACGGCGACG
TAAACGGCCACAAGTTCAGCGTGTCCGGCGAGGGCGAGGGCGATGCCACCTACGGCAAGCTGACCCTGAA
GTTCATCTGCACCACCGGCAAGCTGCCCGTGCCCTGGCCCACCCTCGTGACCACCCTGACCTACGGCGTG
CAGTGCTTCAGCCGCTACCCCGACCACATGAAGCAGCACGACTTCTTCAAGTCCGCCATGCCCGAAGGCT
ACGTCCAGGAGCGCACCATCTTCTTCAAGGACGACGGCAACTACAAGACCCGCGCCGAGGTGAAGTTCGA
GGGCGACACCCTGGTGAACCGCATCGAGCTGAAGGGCATCGACTTCAAGGAGGACGGCAACATCCTGGGG
CACAAGCTGGAGTACAACTACAACAGCCACAACGTCTATATCATGGCCGACAAGCAGAAGAACGGCATCA
AGGTGAACTTCAAGATCCGCCACAACATCGAGGACGGCAGCGTGCAGCTCGCCGACCACTACCAGCAGAA
CACCCCCATCGGCGACGGCCCCGTGCTGCTGCCCGACAACCACTACCTGAGCACCCAGTCCAAGCTGAGC
AAAGACCCCAACGAGAAGCGCGATCACATGGTCCTGCTGGAGTTCGTGACCGCCGCCGGGATCACTCTCG
GCATGGACGAGCTGTACAAGAGCAGCGGCTTGGAAGTTCTGTTTCAAGGGCCAGCTAGCGAATTCGTCGA
CTCTAGACTCGAGGCATGCGCGGCCGCATAGAATCAACCTCTGGATTACAAAATTTGTGAAAGATTGACT
GGTATTCTTAACTATGTTGCTCCTTTTACGCTATGTGGATACGCTGCTTTAATGCCTTTGTATCATGCTA
TTGCTTCCCGTATGGCTTTCATTTTCTCCTCCTTGTATAAATCCTGGTTGCTGTCTCTTTATGAGGAGTT
GTGGCCCGTTGTCAGGCAACGTGGCGTGGTGTGCACTGTGTTTGCTGACGCAACCCCCACTGGTTGGGGC
ATTGCCACCACCTGTCAGCTCCTTTCCGGGACTTTCGCTTTCCCCCTCCCTATTGCCACGGCGGAACTCA
TCGCCGCCTGCCTTGCCCGCTGCTGGACAGGGGCTCGGCTGTTGGGCACTGACAATTCCGTGGTGTTGTC
GGGGAAGCTGACGTCCTTTCCATGGCTGCTCGCCTGTGTTGCCACCTGGATTCTGCGCGGGACGTCCTTC
TGCTACGTCCCTTCGGCCCTCAATCCAGCGGACCTTCCTTCCCGCGGCCTGCTGCCGGCTCTGCGGCCTC
TTCCGCGTCTTCGCCTTCGCCCTCAGACGAGTCGGATCTCCCTTTGGGCCGCCTCCCCGCCTGAGACATG
ATAAGATACATTGATGAGTTTGGACAAACCACAACTAGAATGCAGTGAAAAAAATGCTTTATTTGTGAAA
TTTGTGATGCTATTGCTTTATTTGTAACCATTATAAGCTGCAATAAACAAGTTAACAACAACAATTGCAT
TCATTTTATGTTTCAGGTTCAGGGGGAGATGTGGGAGGTTTTTTAAAGCAAGTAAAACCTCTACAAATGT
GGTAGGATCCGCGCCCGATGGTGGGACGGTATGAATAATCCGGAATATTTATAGGTTTTTTTATTACAAA
ACTGTTACGAAAACAGTAAAATACTTATTTATTTGCGAGATGGTTATCATTTTAATTATCTCCATGATCT
ATTAATATTCCGGAGTATACGTAGCCAACCACTAGAACTATAGCTAGAGTCCTGGGCGAACAAACGATGC
TCGCCTTCCAGAAAACCGAGGATGCGAACCACTTCATCCGGGGTCAGCACCACCGGCAAGCGCCGCGACG
GCCGAGGTCTTCCGATCTCCTGAAGCCAGGGCAGATCCGTGCACAGCACCTTGCCGTAGAAGAACAGCAA
GGCCGCCAATGCCTGACGATGCGTGGAGACCGAAACCTTGCGCTCGTTCGCCAGCCAGGACAGAAATGCC
TCGACTTCGCTGCTGCCCAAGGTTGCCGGGTGACGCACACCGTGGAAACGGATGAAGGCACGAACCCAGT
TGACATAAGCCTGTTCGGTTCGTAAACTGTAATGCAAGTAGCGTATGCGCTCACGCAACTGGTCCAGAAC
CTTGACCGAACGCAGCGGTGGTAACGGCGCAGTGGCGGTTTTCATGGCTTGTTATGACTGTTTTTTTGTA
CAGTCTATGCCTCGGGCATCCAAGCAGCAAGCGCGTTACGCCGTGGGTCGATGTTTGATGTTATGGAGCA
GCAACGATGTTACGCAGCAGGGCAGTCGCCCTAAAACAAAGTTAGGTGGCTCAAGTATGGGCATCATTCG
CACATGTAGGCTCGGCCCTGACCAAGTCAAATCCATGCGGGCTGCTCTTGATCTTTTCGGTCGTGAGTTC
GGAGACGTAGCCACCTACTCCCAACATCAGCCGGACTCCGATTACCTCGGGAACTTGCTCCGTAGTAAGA
CATTCATCGCGCTTGCTGCCTTCGACCAAGAAGCGGTTGTTGGCGCTCTCGCGGCTTACGTTCTGCCCAA
GTTTGAGCAGCCGCGTAGTGAGATCTATATCTATGATCTCGCAGTCTCCGGCGAGCACCGGAGGCAGGGC
ATTGCCACCGCGCTCATCAATCTCCTCAAGCATGAGGCCAACGCGCTTGGTGCTTATGTGATCTACGTGC
AAGCAGATTACGGTGACGATCCCGCAGTGGCTCTCTATACAAAGTTGGGCATACGGGAAGAAGTGATGCA
CTTTGATATCGACCCAAGTACCGCCACCTAACAATTCGTTCAAGCCGAGATCGGCTTCCCGGCCGCGGAG
TTGTTCGGTAAATTGTCACAACGCCGCGAATATAGTCTTTACCATGCCCTTGGCCACGCCCCTCTTTAAT
ACGACGGGCAATTTGCACTTCAGAAAATGAAGAGTTTGCTTTAGCCATAACAAAAGTCCAGTATGCTTTT
TCACAGCATAACTGGACTGATTTCAGTTTACAACTATTCTGTCTAGTTTAAGACTTTATTGTCATAGTTT
AGATCTATTTTGTTCAGTTTAAGACTTTATTGTCCGCCCACACCCGCTTACGCAGGGCATCCATTTATTA
CTCAACCGTAACCGATTTTGCCAGGTTACGCGGCTGGTCTATGCGGTGTGAAATACCGCACAGATGCGTA
AGGAGAAAATACCGCATCAGGCGCTCTTCCGCTTCCTCGCTCACTGACTCGCTGCGCTCGGTCGTTCGGC
TGCGGCGAGCGGTATCAGCTCACTCAAAGGCGGTAATACGGTTATCCACAGAATCAGGGGATAACGCAGG
AAAGAACATGTGAGCAAAAGGCCAGCAAAAGGCCAGGAACCGTAAAAAGGCCGCGTTGCTGGCGTTTTTC
CATAGGCTCCGCCCCCCTGACGAGCATCACAAAAATCGACGCTCAAGTCAGAGGTGGCGAAACCCGACAG
GACTATAAAGATACCAGGCGTTTCCCCCTGGAAGCTCCCTCGTGCGCTCTCCTGTTCCGACCCTGCCGCT
TACCGGATACCTGTCCGCCTTTCTCCCTTCGGGAAGCGTGGCGCTTTCTCATAGCTCACGCTGTAGGTAT
CTCAGTTCGGTGTAGGTCGTTCGCTCCAAGCTGGGCTGTGTGCACGAACCCCCCGTTCAGCCCGACCGCT
GCGCCTTATCCGGTAACTATCGTCTTGAGTCCAACCCGGTAAGACACGACTTATCGCCACTGGCAGCAGC
CACTGGTAACAGGATTAGCAGAGCGAGGTATGTAGGCGGTGCTACAGAGTTCTTGAAGTGGTGGCCTAAC
TACGGCTACACTAGAAGAACAGTATTTGGTATCTGCGCTCTGCTGAAGCCAGTTACCTTCGGAAAAAGAG
TTGGTAGCTCTTGATCCGGCAAACAAACCACCGCTGGTAGCGGTGGTTTTTTTGTTTGCAAGCAGCAGAT
TACGCGCAGAAAAAAAGGATCTCAAGAAGATCCTTTGATCTTTTCTACGGGGTCTGACGCTCAGTGGAAC
GAAAACTCACGTTAAGGGATTTTGGTCATGAGATTATCAAAAAGGATCTTCACCTAGATCCTTTTAAATT
AAAAATGAAGTTTTAAATCAATCTAAAGTATATATGAGTAAACTTGGTCTGACAGTTACCAATGCTTAAT
CAGTGAGGCACCTATCTCAGCGATCTGTCTATTTCGTTCATCCATAGTTGCCTGACTCCCCGTCGTGTAG
ATAACTACGATACGGGAGGGCTTACCATCTGGCCCCAGTGCTGCAATGATACCGCGAGACCCACGCTCAC
CGGCTCCAGATTTATCAGCAATAAACCAGCCAGCCGGAAGGGCCGAGCGCAGAAGTGGTCCTGCAACTTT
ATCCGCCTCCATCCAGTCTATTAATTGTTGCCGGGAAGCTAGAGTAAGTAGTTCGCCAGTTAATAGTTTG
CGCAACGTTGTTGCCATTGCTACAGGCATCGTGGTGTCACGCTCGTCGTTTGGTATGGCTTCATTCAGCT
CCGGTTCCCAACGATCAAGGCGAGTTACATGATCCCCCATGTTGTGCAAAAAAGCGGTTAGCTCCTTCGG
TCCTCCGATCGTTGTCAGAAGTAAGTTGGCCGCAGTGTTATCACTCATGGTTATGGCAGCACTGCATAAT
TCTCTTACTGTCATGCCATCCGTAAGATGCTTTTCTGTGACTGGTGAGTACTCAACCAAGTCATTCTGAG
AATAGTGTATGCGGCGACCGAGTTGCTCTTGCCCGGCGTCAATACGGGATAATACCGCGCCACATAGCAG
AACTTTAAAAGTGCTCATCATTGGAAAACGTTCTTCGGGGCGAAAACTCTCAAGGATCTTACCGCTGTTG
AGATCCAGTTCGATGTAACCCACTCGTGCACCCAACTGATCTTCAGCATCTTTTACTTTCACCAGCGTTT
CTGGGTGAGCAAAAACAGGAAGGCAAAATGCCGCAAAAAAGGGAATAAGGGCGACACGGAAATGTTGAAT
ACTCATACTCTTCCTTTTTCAATATTATTGAAGCATTTATCAGGGTTATTGTCTCATGAGCGGATACATA
TTTGAATGTATTTAGAAAAATAAACAAATAGGGGTTCCGCGCACATTTCCCCGAAAAGTGCCACCTAAAT
TGTAAGCGTTAATATTTTGTTAAAATTCGCGTTAAATTTTTGTTAAATCAGCTCATTTTTTAACCAATAG
GCCGAAATCGGCAAAATCCCTTATAAATCAAAAGAATAGACCGAGATAGGGT
[37 nt withheld, positions 7053-7089]
AAGAACGTGGACTCCAACGTCAAAGG
[49 nt withheld, positions 7116-7164]
T
[91 nt withheld, positions 7166-7256]
G
[124 nt withheld, positions 7258-7381]
C
